>Addgene plasmid #103962 | pcDNA3.1-R1ACR_799-EYFP | addgene full sequence | sequence record 199316 | Addgene NGS Result
CCGGCAAGCTGCCCGTGCCCTGGCCCACCCTCGTGACCACCTTCGGCTACGGCCTGCAGTGCTTCGCCCG
CTACCCCGACCACATGAAGCAGCACGACTTCTTCAAGTCCGCCATGCCCGAAGGCTACGTCCAGGAGCGC
ACCATCTTCTTCAAGGACGACGGCAACTACAAGACCCGCGCCGAGGTGAAGTTCGAGGGCGACACCCTGG
TGAACCGCATCGAGCTGAAGGGCATCGACTTCAAGGAGGACGGCAACATCCTGGGGCACAAGCTGGAGTA
CAACTACAACAGCCACAACGTCTATATCATGGCCGACAAGCAGAAGAACGGCATCAAGGTGAACTTCAAG
ATCCGCCACAACATCGAGGACGGCAGCGTGCAGCTCGCCGACCACTACCAGCAGAACACCCCCATCGGCG
ACGGCCCCGTGCTGCTGCCCGACAACCACTACCTGAGCTACCAGTCCGCCCTGAGCAAAGACCCCAACGA
GAAGCGCGATCACATGGTCCTGCTGGAGTTCGTGACCGCCGCCGGGATCACTCTCGGCATGGACGAGCTG
TACAAGTAACATATGCTCTAGAGGGCCCGCGGTTCGAAGGTAAGCCTATCCCTAACCCTCTCCTCGGTCT
CGATTCTACGCGTACCGGTCATCATCACCATCACCATTGAGTTTAAACCCGCTGATCAGCCTCGACTGTG
CCTTCTAGTTGCCAGCCATCTGTTGTTTGCCCCTCCCCCGTGCCTTCCTTGACCCTGGAAGGTGCCACTC
CCACTGTCCTTTCCTAATAAAATGAGGAAATTGCATCGCATTGTCTGAGTAGGTGTCATTCTATTCTGGG
GGGTGGGGTGGGGCAGGACAGCAAGGGGGAGGATTGGGAAGACAATAGCAGGCATGCTGGGGATGCGGTG
GGCTCTATGGCTTCTGAGGCGGAAAGAACCAGCTGGGGCTCTAGGGGGTATCCCC
[124 nt withheld, positions 966-1089]
C
[91 nt withheld, positions 1091-1181]
A
[49 nt withheld, positions 1183-1231]
CCTTTGACGTTGGAGTCCACGTTCTTT
[37 nt withheld, positions 1259-1295]
ACCCTATCTCGGTCTATTCTTTTGATTTATAAGGGATTTTGCCGATTTCGGCCTATTGGTTAAAAAATGA
GCTGATTTAACAAAAATTTAACGCGAATTAATTCTGTGGAATGTGTGTCAGTTAGGGTGTGGAAAGTCCC
CAGGCTCCCCAGCAGGCAGAAGTATGCAAAGCATGCATCTCAATTAGTCAGCAACCAGGTGTGGAAAGTC
CCCAGGCTCCCCAGCAGGCAGAAGTATGCAAAGCATGCATCTCAATTAGTCAGCAACCATAGTCCCGCCC
CTAACTCCGCCCATCCCGCCCCTAACTCCGCCCAGTTCCGCCCATTCTCCGCCCCATGGCTGACTAATTT
TTTTTATTTATGCAGAGGCCGAGGCCGCCTCTGCCTCTGAGCTATTCCAGAAGTAGTGAGGAGGCTTTTT
TGGAGGCCTAGGCTTTTGCAAAAAGCTCCCGGGAGCTTGTATATCCATTTTCGGATCTGATCAAGAGACA
GGATGAGGATCGTTTCGCATGATTGAACAAGATGGATTGCACGCAGGTTCTCCGGCCGCTTGGGTGGAGA
GGCTATTCGGCTATGACTGGGCACAACAGACAATCGGCTGCTCTGATGCCGCCGTGTTCCGGCTGTCAGC
GCAGGGGCGCCCGGTTCTTTTTGTCAAGACCGACCTGTCCGGTGCCCTGAATGAACTGCAGGACGAGGCA
GCGCGGCTATCGTGGCTGGCCACGACGGGCGTTCCTTGCGCAGCTGTGCTCGACGTTGTCACTGAAGCGG
GAAGGGACTGGCTGCTATTGGGCGAAGTGCCGGGGCAGGATCTCCTGTCATCTCACCTTGCTCCTGCCGA
GAAAGTATCCATCATGGCTGATGCAATGCGGCGGCTGCATACGCTTGATCCGGCTACCTGCCCATTCGAC
CACCAAGCGAAACATCGCATCGAGCGAGCACGTACTCGGATGGAAGCCGGTCTTGTCGATCAGGATGATC
TGGACGAAGAGCATCAGGGGCTCGCGCCAGCCGAACTGTTCGCCAGGCTCAAGGCGCGCATGCCCGACGG
CGAGGATCTCGTCGTGACCCATGGCGATGCCTGCTTGCCGAATATCATGGTGGAAAATGGCCGCTTTTCT
GGATTCATCGACTGTGGCCGGCTGGGTGTGGCGGACCGCTATCAGGACATAGCGTTGGCTACCCGTGATA
TTGCTGAAGAGCTTGGCGGCGAATGGGCTGACCGCTTCCTCGTGCTTTACGGTATCGCCGCTCCCGATTC
GCAGCGCATCGCCTTCTATCGCCTTCTTGACGAGTTCTTCTGAGCGGGACTCTGGGGTTCGCGAAATGAC
CGACCAAGCGACGCCCAACCTGCCATCACGAGATTTCGATTCCACCGCCGCCTTCTATGAAAGGTTGGGC
TTCGGAATCGTTTTCCGGGACGCCGGCTGGATGATCCTCCAGCGCGGGGATCTCATGCTGGAGTTCTTCG
CCCACCCCAACTTGTTTATTGCAGCTTATAATGGTTACAAATAAAGCAATAGCATCACAAATTTCACAAA
TAAAGCATTTTTTTCACTGCATTCTAGTTGTGGTTTGTCCAAACTCATCAATGTATCTTATCATGTCTGT
ATACCGTCGACCTCTAGCTAGAGCTTGGCGTAATCATGGTCATAGCTGTTTCCTGTGTGAAATTGTTATC
CGCTCACAATTCCACACAACATACGAGCCGGAAGCATAAAGTGTAAAGCCTGGGGTGCCTAATGAGTGAG
CTAACTCACATTAATTGCGTTGCGCTCACTGCCCGCTTTCCAGTCGGGAAACCTGTCGTGCCAGCTGCAT
TAATGAATCGGCCAACGCGCGGGGAGAGGCGGTTTGCGTATTGGGCGCTCTTCCGCTTCCTCGCTCACTG
ACTCGCTGCGCTCGGTCGTTCGGCTGCGGCGAGCGGTATCAGCTCACTCAAAGGCGGTAATACGGTTATC
CACAGAATCAGGGGATAACGCAGGAAAGAACATGTGAGCAAAAGGCCAGCAAAAGGCCAGGAACCGTAAA
AAGGCCGCGTTGCTGGCGTTTTTCCATAGGCTCCGCCCCCCTGACGAGCATCACAAAAATCGACGCTCAA
GTCAGAGGTGGCGAAACCCGACAGGACTATAAAGATACCAGGCGTTTCCCCCTGGAAGCTCCCTCGTGCG
CTCTCCTGTTCCGACCCTGCCGCTTACCGGATACCTGTCCGCCTTTCTCCCTTCGGGAAGCGTGGCGCTT
TCTCATAGCTCACGCTGTAGGTATCTCAGTTCGGTGTAGGTCGTTCGCTCCAAGCTGGGCTGTGTGCACG
AACCCCCCGTTCAGCCCGACCGCTGCGCCTTATCCGGTAACTATCGTCTTGAGTCCAACCCGGTAAGACA
CGACTTATCGCCACTGGCAGCAGCCACTGGTAACAGGATTAGCAGAGCGAGGTATGTAGGCGGTGCTACA
GAGTTCTTGAAGTGGTGGCCTAACTACGGCTACACTAGAAGAACAGTATTTGGTATCTGCGCTCTGCTGA
AGCCAGTTACCTTCGGAAAAAGAGTTGGTAGCTCTTGATCCGGCAAACAAACCACCGCTGGTAGCGGTGG
TTTTTTTGTTTGCAAGCAGCAGATTACGCGCAGAAAAAAAGGATCTCAAGAAGATCCTTTGATCTTTTCT
ACGGGGTCTGACGCTCAGTGGAACGAAAACTCACGTTAAGGGATTTTGGTCATGAGATTATCAAAAAGGA
TCTTCACCTAGATCCTTTTAAATTAAAAATGAAGTTTTAAATCAATCTAAAGTATATATGAGTAAACTTG
GTCTGACAGTTACCAATGCTTAATCAGTGAGGCACCTATCTCAGCGATCTGTCTATTTCGTTCATCCATA
GTTGCCTGACTCCCCGTCGTGTAGATAACTACGATACGGGAGGGCTTACCATCTGGCCCCAGTGCTGCAA
TGATACCGCGAGACCCACGCTCACCGGCTCCAGATTTATCAGCAATAAACCAGCCAGCCGGAAGGGCCGA
GCGCAGAAGTGGTCCTGCAACTTTATCCGCCTCCATCCAGTCTATTAATTGTTGCCGGGAAGCTAGAGTA
AGTAGTTCGCCAGTTAATAGTTTGCGCAACGTTGTTGCCATTGCTACAGGCATCGTGGTGTCACGCTCGT
CGTTTGGTATGGCTTCATTCAGCTCCGGTTCCCAACGATCAAGGCGAGTTACATGATCCCCCATGTTGTG
CAAAAAAGCGGTTAGCTCCTTCGGTCCTCCGATCGTTGTCAGAAGTAAGTTGGCCGCAGTGTTATCACTC
ATGGTTATGGCAGCACTGCATAATTCTCTTACTGTCATGCCATCCGTAAGATGCTTTTCTGTGACTGGTG
AGTACTCAACCAAGTCATTCTGAGAATAGTGTATGCGGCGACCGAGTTGCTCTTGCCCGGCGTCAATACG
GGATAATACCGCGCCACATAGCAGAACTTTAAAAGTGCTCATCATTGGAAAACGTTCTTCGGGGCGAAAA
CTCTCAAGGATCTTACCGCTGTTGAGATCCAGTTCGATGTAACCCACTCGTGCACCCAACTGATCTTCAG
CATCTTTTACTTTCACCAGCGTTTCTGGGTGAGCAAAAACAGGAAGGCAAAATGCCGCAAAAAAGGGAAT
AAGGGCGACACGGAAATGTTGAATACTCATACTCTTCCTTTTTCAATATTATTGAAGCATTTATCAGGGT
TATTGTCTCATGAGCGGATACATATTTGAATGTATTTAGAAAAATAAACAAATAGGGGTTCCGCGCACAT
TTCCCCGAAAAGTGCCACCTGACGTCGACGGATCGGGAGATCTCCCGATCCCCTATGGTGCACTCTCAGT
ACAATCTGCTCTGATGCCGCATAGTTAAGCCAGTATCTGCTCCCTGCTTGTGTGTTGGAGGTCGCTGAGT
AGTGCGCGAGCAAAATTTAAGCTACAACAAGGCAAGGCTTGACCGACAATTGCATGAAGAATCTGCTTAG
GGTTAGGCGTTTTGCGCTGCTTCGCGATGTACGGGCCAGATATACGCGTTGACATTGATTATTGACTAGT
TATTAATAGTAATCAATTACGGGGTCATTAGTTCATAGCCCATATATGGAGTTCCGCGTTACATAACTTA
CGGTAAATGGCCCGCCTGGCTGACCGCCCAACGACCCCCGCCCATTGACGTCAATAATGACGTATGTTCC
CATAGTAACGCCAATAGGGACTTTCCATTGACGTCAATGGGTGGAGTATTTACGGTAAACTGCCCACTTG
GCAGTACATCAAGTGTATCATATGCCAAGTACGCCCCCTATTGACGTCAATGACGGTAAATGGCCCGCCT
GGCATTATGCCCAGTACATGACCTTATGGGACTTTCCTACTTGGCAGTACATCTACGTATTAGTCATCGC
TATTACCATGGTGATGCGGTTTTGGCAGTACATCAATGGGCGTGGATAGCGGTTTGACTCACGGGGATTT
CCAAGTCTCCACCCCATTGACGTCAATGGGAGTTTGTTTTGGCACCAAAATCAACGGGACTTTCCAAAAT
GTCGTAACAACTCCGCCCCATTGACGCAAATGGGCGGTAGGCGTGTACGGTGGGAGGTCTATATAAGCAG
AGCTCTCTGGCTAACTAGAGAACCCACTGCTTACTGGCTTATCGAAATTAATACGACTCACTATAGGGAG
ACCCAAGCTGGCTAGTTAAGCTTGGTACCGAGCTCGGATCCATGGCCGGCGTGCAGGATGACTGGAGCGC
TGTGAGCGTGCCTGCCTTCGGCCAGTATGGCACATGGGAAGCTGCCAACCCTGAGTGCGTCGAGATGGGC
CTGAGCACCAGCAAGAACACCAAGATGATCCAGCTGCTGTTCGCCAGCATTTGTGCCTGTCAGGTGCTGT
TCATGGCCTCCAGAGCCCCCAGAGTGACCTGGGAGGCCGTGTACCTGCCCCTGGTGGAAACCATCCTGTA
TGGCATGGCCTCCACCGGCAACGGCTCCATGAGGCTGGCTGACGGCAGAATGGTGCCCATCGCCAGGTTC
TGCAGCTGGATCATCACCTGCCCCATCATGCTCTTTCAGGTGGTGGGCATTCACGAGGTGAAAGTGTACG
GCATTTCCTGCAAAAACATGGTGATGGCCGCCAGCCTGGTGAGGACCGTGTACGGCATCGGAGCCTCCGT
CACCATCGACGACAAAATGAGGTGGATTCAATACATGCTGTCCTGCTTCACCTTCCTGTTCGAGCTGTGG
TGCGTGTACCAGATCTACAACGCCGGCCTGAAGAAGTTCAGCGCCGTCAAGACCCCCCTGAATAACATCG
TGCACTCCCGTATTCAATTCCTGAGGTTCCTCTTCTACCTGAGCTGGAGCAGCTTCCCCATCGTGTGGGT
GCTGAGCAGCACCGGACTGTGCCTGATCAACGAGGACGGCTCCGTGCTGGCTTACCTGGTCGCCGATATC
CTGTGCAAGAACACCTACGGAATCATCAACGCTAATACCCTGTTCAGGGTGCTGGATGGCAAATGGACAC
CCGAGACCCTGGAGGAGGCCGCCAACACCTACGGCATTATCAACGCCAACACCCTGTTTAGAGTGCTGAA
CGGAAAGTGGGAGCCCGAGACCGAGGAGGAAGCTAAAAACGCGGCCGCCGTGAGCAAGGGCGAGGAGCTG
TTCACCGGGGTGGTGCCCATCCTGGTCGAGCTGGACGGCGACGTAAACGGCCACAAGTTCAGCGTGTCCG
GCGAGGGCGAGGGCGATGCCACCTACGGCAAGCTGACCCTGAAGTTCATCTGCACCA
Features (pLannotate 1.2.2; 21 found; start..end, strand, type, name):
    599..640     +  CDS            V5 tag: epitope tag from simian virus 5
    696..920     +  polyA_signal   bGH poly(A) signal: bovine growth hormone polyadenylation signal
    924..945     +  promoter       SV40 promoter (fragment): SV40 enhancer and early promoter
    966..1394    +  rep_origin     f1 ori (sequence partly withheld): f1 bacteriophage origin of replication; arrow indicates direction of (+) strand synthesis
   1408..1737    +  promoter       SV40 promoter: SV40 enhancer and early promoter
   1804..2595    +  CDS            neo: KKA2_KLEPN - Also known as kan, nptII. Experimental evidence at protein level: Swiss-Prot protein existence level 1. Resistance to kanamycin, neomycin, paromomycin, ribostamycin, butirosin and gentamicin B. From Klebsiella pneumoniae.
   2621..2779    +  CDS            ble (fragment): BLE_KLEPN - Experimental evidence at protein level: Swiss-Prot protein existence level 1. Binding protein with a strong affinity to the bleomycin family of antibiotics. Binds to CL990; an antimitotic-antibiotic compound. From Klebsiella pneumoniae.
   2774..2895    +  polyA_signal   SV40 poly(A) signal: SV40 polyadenylation signal
   2968..2984    -  protein_bind   lac operator: The lac repressor binds to the lac operator to inhibit transcription in E. coli. This inhibition can be relieved by adding lactose or isopropyl-β-D-thiogalactopyranoside (IPTG). lac repressor encoded by lacI
   2992..3022    -  promoter       lac promoter: promoter for the E. coli lac operon
   3037..3058    -  protein_bind   CAP binding site: CAP binding activates transcription in the presence of cAMP. E. coli catabolite activator protein
   3071..3163    -  CDS            lacI (fragment): lac repressor; lacI; The lac repressor binds to the lac operator to inhibit transcription in E. coli. This inhibition can be relieved by adding lactose or isopropyl-β-D-thiogalactopyranoside (IPTG).
   3346..3934    -  rep_origin     ori: high-copy-number ColE1/pMB1/pBR322/pUC origin of replication
   4105..4965    -  CDS            AmpR: β-lactamase; bla; confers resistance to ampicillin, carbenicillin, and related antibiotics
   4966..5070    -  promoter       AmpR promoter: bla
   5129..5181    -  misc_feature   bom (fragment): basis of mobility region from pBR322
   5336..5715    +  enhancer       CMV enhancer: human cytomegalovirus immediate early enhancer
   5716..5919    +  promoter       CMV promoter: human cytomegalovirus (CMV) immediate early promoter
   5915..5948    +  LTR            5' LTR (truncated) (fragment): truncated 5' long terminal repeat (LTR) from HIV-1
   5964..5982    +  promoter       T7 promoter: promoter for bacteriophage T7 RNA polymerase
   6945..569     +  CDS            EYFP (across the origin): enhanced YFP mammalian codon-optimized
