[The description below was written by a language model from this plasmid's Addgene catalogue record and pLannotate feature annotations shown in this document.]
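Description:
pcDNA3.1-R1ACR_799-EYFP is a mammalian expression plasmid built on the Invitrogen pcDNA3.1 backbone. It carries a human codon-optimized anion channelrhodopsin, R1ACR_799, from the cryptophyte alga Rhodomonas sp. The roughly 0.9 kb opsin coding sequence was cloned between BamHI and NotI, both sites retained. It lies upstream of an EYFP sequence that had been placed between NotI and XbaI in the backbone, so the channel is produced with a C-terminal EYFP fusion. Expression is driven by the CMV immediate-early enhancer and promoter and terminated by the bovine growth hormone polyadenylation signal. A T7 promoter between CMV and the insert serves as a sequencing primer site and could support in vitro transcription. A V5 epitope sequence is annotated just downstream of EYFP, but the record does not indicate whether it is in frame or translated.

In E. coli the plasmid replicates from a high-copy ColE1/pUC-type origin and is selected with ampicillin through the β-lactamase gene; an f1 origin is also present. For mammalian cells, an SV40 early promoter drives a neomycin phosphotransferase gene with an SV40 poly(A) signal, which allows G418 selection of stable lines. Short annotated fragments such as ble, lacI, bom and an HIV-1 LTR piece are probably backbone remnants or partial annotation matches rather than functional parts.

The sequenced record is 7,092 nt, whereas the catalogue lists a total size of 7,800 bp. The opsin itself is not annotated in the feature table, although an unannotated gap between the T7 promoter and EYFP fits its stated size. The stated purpose is expression of this light-gated anion channel in mammalian cells, with the EYFP tag allowing expressing cells to be identified by fluorescence.
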