Addgene plasmid #103962: pcDNA3.1-R1ACR_799-EYFP
Purpose: Anion channelrhodopsin from Rhodomonas sp. (CCMP768) for expression in mammalian cells
Depositing lab: John Spudich. Depositing organization: University of Texas Health Science Center at Houston. Publication: The Expanding Family of Natural Anion Channelrhodopsins Reveals Large Variations in Kinetics, Conductance, and Spectral Sensitivity. Govorunova EG, Sineshchekov OA, Rodarte EM, Janz R, Morelle O, Melkonian M, Wong GK, Spudich JL. Sci Rep. 2017 Mar 3;7:43358. doi: 10.1038/srep43358. PubMed 28256618.
Backbone
  Vector backbone: pcDNA3.1
  Backbone manufacturer: Invitrogen
  Backbone size w/o insert (bp): 6217
  Total vector size (bp): 7800
  Modifications to backbone: EYFP was cloned between NotI and XbaI sites
  Vector type: Mammalian Expression
Growth in bacteria
  Bacterial resistance: Ampicillin, 100 μg/mL
  Growth temperature: 37°C
  Growth strain: DH5alpha
  Copy number: High Copy
Gene/Insert
  Gene/Insert name: Anion channelrhodopsin R1ACR_799
  Species: Rhodomonas sp.
  Insert size (bp): 909
  Mutation: human codon optimized
  GenBank ID: KX879688
  Promoter: CMV
  Tag / fusion protein: EYFP (C terminal on backbone)
  Cloning method: Restriction Enzyme; 5′ cloning site BamHI (not destroyed); 3′ cloning site NotI (not destroyed)
  Sequencing primers: 5′ T7
Terms and licenses: Academic/Nonprofit Terms; Industry Terms: Not Available to Industry
How to cite: pcDNA3.1-R1ACR_799-EYFP was a gift from John Spudich (Addgene plasmid # 103962 ; http://n2t.net/addgene:103962 ; RRID:Addgene_103962)
