>Addgene plasmid #103962 | pcDNA3.1-R1ACR_799-EYFP | depositor partial sequence | sequence record 196894 | pcDNA3.1-R1ACR_799-EYFP sequence 909 bps
ATGGCCGGCGTGCAGGATGACTGGAGCGCTGTGAGCGTGCCTGCCTTCGGCCAGTATGGCACATGGGAAG
CTGCCAACCCTGAGTGCGTCGAGATGGGCCTGAGCACCAGCAAGAACACCAAGATGATCCAGCTGCTGTT
CGCCAGCATTTGTGCCTGTCAGGTGCTGTTCATGGCCTCCAGAGCCCCCAGAGTGACCTGGGAGGCCGTG
TACCTGCCCCTGGTGGAAACCATCCTGTATGGCATGGCCTCCACCGGCAACGGCTCCATGAGGCTGGCTG
ACGGCAGAATGGTGCCCATCGCCAGGTTCTGCAGCTGGATCATCACCTGCCCCATCATGCTCTTTCAGGT
GGTGGGCATTCACGAGGTGAAAGTGTACGGCATTTCCTGCAAAAACATGGTGATGGCCGCCAGCCTGGTG
AGGACCGTGTACGGCATCGGAGCCTCCGTCACCATCGACGACAAAATGAGGTGGATTCAATACATGCTGT
CCTGCTTCACCTTCCTGTTCGAGCTGTGGTGCGTGTACCAGATCTACAACGCCGGCCTGAAGAAGTTCAG
CGCCGTCAAGACCCCCCTGAATAACATCGTGCACTCCCGTATTCAATTCCTGAGGTTCCTCTTCTACCTG
AGCTGGAGCAGCTTCCCCATCGTGTGGGTGCTGAGCAGCACCGGACTGTGCCTGATCAACGAGGACGGCT
CCGTGCTGGCTTACCTGGTCGCCGATATCCTGTGCAAGAACACCTACGGAATCATCAACGCTAATACCCT
GTTCAGGGTGCTGGATGGCAAATGGACACCCGAGACCCTGGAGGAGGCCGCCAACACCTACGGCATTATC
AACGCCAACACCCTGTTTAGAGTGCTGAACGGAAAGTGGGAGCCCGAGACCGAGGAGGAAGCTAAAAAC
