>Addgene plasmid #103962 | pcDNA3.1-R1ACR_799-EYFP | depositor partial sequence | sequence record 196895 | pcDNA3.1-R1ACR_799-EYFP sequence 717 bps
GTGAGCAAGGGCGAGGAGCTGTTCACCGGGGTGGTGCCCATCCTGGTCGAGCTGGACGGCGACGTAAACG
GCCACAAGTTCAGCGTGTCCGGCGAGGGCGAGGGCGATGCCACCTACGGCAAGCTGACCCTGAAGTTCAT
CTGCACCACCGGCAAGCTGCCCGTGCCCTGGCCCACCCTCGTGACCACCTTCGGCTACGGCCTGCAGTGC
TTCGCCCGCTACCCCGACCACATGAAGCAGCACGACTTCTTCAAGTCCGCCATGCCCGAAGGCTACGTCC
AGGAGCGCACCATCTTCTTCAAGGACGACGGCAACTACAAGACCCGCGCCGAGGTGAAGTTCGAGGGCGA
CACCCTGGTGAACCGCATCGAGCTGAAGGGCATCGACTTCAAGGAGGACGGCAACATCCTGGGGCACAAG
CTGGAGTACAACTACAACAGCCACAACGTCTATATCATGGCCGACAAGCAGAAGAACGGCATCAAGGTGA
ACTTCAAGATCCGCCACAACATCGAGGACGGCAGCGTGCAGCTCGCCGACCACTACCAGCAGAACACCCC
CATCGGCGACGGCCCCGTGCTGCTGCCCGACAACCACTACCTGAGCTACCAGTCCGCCCTGAGCAAAGAC
CCCAACGAGAAGCGCGATCACATGGTCCTGCTGGAGTTCGTGACCGCCGCCGGGATCACTCTCGGCATGG
ACGAGCTGTACAAGTAA
